Addgene plasmid #18898: pET3a-Ub-K63R
Depositing lab: Cecile Pickart. Depositing organization: Johns Hopkins University and School of Medicine. Publication: Ubiquitin chain synthesis. Raasi S, Pickart CM. Methods Mol Biol. 2005;301:47-55. doi: 10.1385/1-59259-895-1:047. PubMed 15917625.
Backbone
  Vector backbone: pET3a
  Backbone size w/o insert (bp): 4600
  Vector type: Bacterial Expression
Growth in bacteria
  Bacterial resistance: Ampicillin, 100 μg/mL
  Growth temperature: 37°C
  Growth strain: DH5alpha
  Growth instructions: BL21pJY2
  Copy number: Low Copy
Gene/Insert
  Gene/Insert name: Ubiquitin-K63R (alt name: ubc)
  Species: H. sapiens (human)
  Mutation: Lysine 63 is replaced with a Argnine residue
  Entrez Gene: UBC (a.k.a. HMG20)
  Cloning method: Restriction Enzyme; 5′ cloning site NdeI (unknown if destroyed); 3′ cloning site BamHI (unknown if destroyed)
  Sequencing primers: 5′ T7; 3′ T7
Resource information
  A portion of this plasmid was derived from a plasmid made by: Plasmid is constructed by R. Raguraj.
Terms and licenses: Academic/Nonprofit Terms; Industry Terms: Not Available to Industry
Depositor comments: Tsui C, Raguraj A, Pickart CM. J Biol Chem. 2005 May 20;280(20):19829-35. Epub 2005 Mar 16.
How to cite: pET3a-Ub-K63R was a gift from Cecile Pickart (Addgene plasmid # 18898 ; http://n2t.net/addgene:18898 ; RRID:Addgene_18898)
