[The description below was written by a language model from this plasmid's Addgene catalogue record and pLannotate feature annotations shown in this document.]
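Description:
pET3a-Ub-K63R is a bacterial expression plasmid built on the pET3a backbone (about 4.6 kb without insert; the sequenced record is 4,832 nt) that produces human ubiquitin carrying a lysine-63 to arginine substitution. It is a pBR322-derived vector. It replicates from a ColE1/pMB1-type origin, retains the rop gene and the bom mobilisation region, and is catalogued as low copy. Selection is by ampicillin through the β-lactamase gene and its own promoter. The tetracycline resistance gene appears only as two fragments flanking the expression cassette, consistent with the T7 cassette interrupting that gene, so tetracycline resistance would not be expected to be functional.

The ubiquitin coding sequence was cloned between NdeI and BamHI sites, downstream of a bacteriophage T7 promoter and the efficient T7 gene 10 ribosome binding site, and is followed by a T7 terminator. No lac operator is annotated, so transcription depends simply on a host strain that supplies T7 RNA polymerase, such as a BL21-type strain like the one the record mentions alongside DH5alpha for propagation. A short gene 10-derived fragment is annotated between the ubiquitin open reading frame and the terminator. The record lists no tag, and this fragment is likely residual vector sequence beyond the insert rather than part of the product.

Replacing Lys63 with arginine removes one of the acceptor sites for polyubiquitin chain formation. The associated publication concerns ubiquitin chain synthesis, which suggests the recombinant protein serves as a building block or chain-terminating and linkage-restricting variant in enzymatic assembly of defined ubiquitin chains and in studies of linkage specificity.
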