Features (pLannotate 1.2.2; 14 found; start..end, strand, type, name):
     10..38      +  promoter       tet promoter: E. coli promoter for tetracycline efflux protein gene
     86..378     +  CDS            TcR (fragment): tetracycline efflux protein; tet; confers resistance to tetracycline
    404..451     -  terminator     T7 terminator: transcription terminator for bacteriophage T7 RNA polymerase
    459..508     -  CDS            SET1 (fragment): solubility-enhancement tag derived from T7 phage gene 10B
    519..746     -  CDS            ubiquitin: human ubiquitin
    754..776     -  RBS            RBS: efficient ribosome binding site from bacteriophage T7 gene 10 (Olins and Rangwala, 1989)
    808..826     -  promoter       T7 promoter: promoter for bacteriophage T7 RNA polymerase
    848..1748    +  CDS            TcR (fragment): tetracycline efflux protein; tet; confers resistance to tetracycline
   1990..2370    -  CDS            YPB1_ECOLX: Protein predicted: Swiss-Prot protein existence level 4. From Escherichia coli.
   2387..2578    +  CDS            rop: Rop protein, which maintains plasmids at low copy number; rop
   2680..2819    +  misc_feature   bom: basis of mobility region from pBR322
   3005..3593    -  rep_origin     ori: high-copy-number ColE1/pMB1/pBR322/pUC origin of replication
   3764..4624    -  CDS            AmpR: β-lactamase; bla; confers resistance to ampicillin, carbenicillin, and related antibiotics
   4625..4729    -  promoter       AmpR promoter: bla
>Addgene plasmid #18898 | pET3a-Ub-K63R | addgene full sequence | sequence record 258776 | Addgene NGS Result
TTCTCATGTTTGACAGCTTATCATCGATAAGCTTTAATGCGGTAGTTTATCACAGTTAAATTGCTAACGC
AGTCAGGCACCGTGTATGAAATCTAACAATGCGCTCATCGTCATCCTCGGCACCGTCACCCTGGATGCTG
TAGGCATAGGCTTGGTTATGCCGGTACTGCCGGGCCTCTTGCGGGATATCGTCCATTCCGACAGCATCGC
CAGTCACTATGGCGTGCTGCTAGCGCTATATGCGTTGATGCAATTTCTATGCGCACCCGTTCTCGGAGCA
CTGTCCGACCGCTTTGGCCGCCGCCCAGTCCTGCTCGCTTCGCTACTTGGAGCCACTATCGACTACGCGA
TCATGGCGACCACACCCGTCCTGTGGATATCCGGATATAGTTCCTCCTTTCAGCAAAAAACCCCTCAAGA
CCCGTTTAGAGGCCCCAAGGGGTTATGCTAGTTATTGCTCAGCGGTGGCAGCAGCCAACTCAGCTTCCTT
TCGGGCTTTGTTAGCAGCCGGATCCTCAACCACCTCTTAGTCTTAAGACAAGATGTAAGGTCGACTCCCG
CTGAATGTTGTAATCAGACAGCGTTCTACCGTCCTCGAGCTGCTTACCGGCAAAGATCAATCTTTGTTGA
TCAGGTGGAATGCCTTCCTTGTCTTGAATTTTAGCCTTAACGTTTTCGATGGTATCGGATGGTTCAACTT
CTAGAGTTATGGTTTTACCGGTTAACGTCTTGACGAAGATCTGCATATGTATATCTCCTTCTTAAAGTTA
AACAAAATTATTTCTAGAGGGAAACCGTTGTGGTCTCCCTATAGTGAGTCGTATTAATTTCGCGGGATCG
AGATCTCGATCCTCTACGCCGGACGCATCGTGGCCGGCATCACCGGCGCCACAGGTGCGGTTGCTGGCGC
CTATATCGCCGACATCACCGATGGGGAAGATCGGGCTCGCCACTTCGGGCTCATGAGCGCTTGTTTCGGC
GTGGGTATGGTGGCAGGCCCCGTGGCCGGGGGACTGTTGGGCGCCATCTCCTTGCATGCACCATTCCTTG
CGGCGGCGGTGCTCAACGGCCTCAACCTACTACTGGGCTGCTTCCTAATGCAGGAGTCGCATAAGGGAGA
GCGTCGACCGATGCCCTTGAGAGCCTTCAACCCAGTCAGCTCCTTCCGGTGGGCGCGGGGCATGACTATC
GTCGCCGCACTTATGACTGTCTTCTTTATCATGCAACTCGTAGGACAGGTGCCGGCAGCGCTCTGGGTCA
TTTTCGGCGAGGACCGCTTTCGCTGGAGCGCGACGATGATCGGCCTGTCGCTTGCGGTATTCGGAATCTT
GCACGCCCTCGCTCAAGCCTTCGTCACTGGTCCCGCCACCAAACGTTTCGGCGAGAAGCAGGCCATTATC
GCCGGCATGGCGGCCGACGCGCTGGGCTACGTCTTGCTGGCGTTCGCGACGCGAGGCTGGATGGCCTTCC
CCATTATGATTCTTCTCGCTTCCGGCGGCATCGGGATGCCCGCGTTGCAGGCCATGCTGTCCAGGCAGGT
AGATGACGACCATCAGGGACAGCTTCAAGGATCGCTCGCGGCTCTTACCAGCCTAACTTCGATCATTGGA
CCGCTGATCGTCACGGCGATTTATGCCGCCTCGGCGAGCACATGGAACGGGTTGGCATGGATTGTAGGCG
CCGCCCTATACCTTGTCTGCCTCCCCGCGTTGCGTCGCGGTGCATGGAGCCGGGCCACCTCGACCTGAAT
GGAAGCCGGCGGCACCTCGCTAACGGATTCACCACTCCAAGAATTGGAGCCAATCAATTCTTGCGGAGAA
CTGTGAATGCGCAAACCAACCCTTGGCAGAACATATCCATCGCGTCCGCCATCTCCAGCAGCCGCACGCG
GCGCATCTCGGGCAGCGTTGGGTCCTGGCCACGGGTGCGCATGATCGTGCTCCTGTCGTTGAGGACCCGG
CTAGGCTGGCGGGGTTGCCTTACTGGTTAGCAGAATGAATCACCGATACGCGAGCGAACGTGAAGCGACT
GCTGCTGCAAAACGTCTGCGACCTGAGCAACAACATGAATGGTCTTCGGTTTCCGTGTTTCGTAAAGTCT
GGAAACGCGGAAGTCAGCGCCCTGCACCATTATGTTCCGGATCTGCATCGCAGGATGCTGCTGGCTACCC
TGTGGAACACCTACATCTGTATTAACGAAGCGCTGGCATTGACCCTGAGTGATTTTTCTCTGGTCCCGCC
GCATCCATACCGCCAGTTGTTTACCCTCACAACGTTCCAGTAACCGGGCATGTTCATCATCAGTAACCCG
TATCGTGAGCATCCTCTCTCGTTTCATCGGTATCATTACCCCCATGAACAGAAATCCCCCTTACACGGAG
GCATCAGTGACCAAACAGGAAAAAACCGCCCTTAACATGGCCCGCTTTATCAGAAGCCAGACATTAACGC
TTCTGGAGAAACTCAACGAGCTGGACGCGGATGAACAGGCAGACATCTGTGAATCGCTTCACGACCACGC
TGATGAGCTTTACCGCAGCTGCCTCGCGCGTTTCGGTGATGACGGTGAAAACCTCTGACACATGCAGCTC
CCGGAGACGGTCACAGCTTGTCTGTAAGCGGATGCCGGGAGCAGACAAGCCCGTCAGGGCGCGTCAGCGG
GTGTTGGCGGGTGTCGGGGCGCAGCCATGACCCAGTCACGTAGCGATAGCGGAGTGTATACTGGCTTAAC
TATGCGGCATCAGAGCAGATTGTACTGAGAGTGCACCATTGCGGTGTGAAATACCGCACAGATGCGTAAG
GAGAAAATACCGCATCAGGCGCTCTTCCGCTTCCTCGCTCACTGACTCGCTGCGCTCGGTCGTTCGGCTG
CGGCGAGCGGTATCAGCTCACTCAAAGGCGGTAATACGGTTATCCACAGAATCAGGGGATAACGCAGGAA
AGAACATGTGAGCAAAAGGCCAGCAAAAGGCCAGGAACCGTAAAAAGGCCGCGTTGCTGGCGTTTTTCCA
TAGGCTCCGCCCCCCTGACGAGCATCACAAAAATCGACGCTCAAGTCAGAGGTGGCGAAACCCGACAGGA
CTATAAAGATACCAGGCGTTTCCCCCTGGAAGCTCCCTCGTGCGCTCTCCTGTTCCGACCCTGCCGCTTA
CCGGATACCTGTCCGCCTTTCTCCCTTCGGGAAGCGTGGCGCTTTCTCATAGCTCACGCTGTAGGTATCT
CAGTTCGGTGTAGGTCGTTCGCTCCAAGCTGGGCTGTGTGCACGAACCCCCCGTTCAGCCCGACCGCTGC
GCCTTATCCGGTAACTATCGTCTTGAGTCCAACCCGGTAAGACACGACTTATCGCCACTGGCAGCAGCCA
CTGGTAACAGGATTAGCAGAGCGAGGTATGTAGGCGGTGCTACAGAGTTCTTGAAGTGGTGGCCTAACTA
CGGCTACACTAGAAGGACAGTATTTGGTATCTGCGCTCTGCTGAAGCCAGTTACCTTCGGAAAAAGAGTT
GGTAGCTCTTGATCCGGCAAACAAACCACCGCTGGTAGCGGTGGTTTTTTTGTTTGCAAGCAGCAGATTA
CGCGCAGAAAAAAAGGATCTCAAGAAGATCCTTTGATCTTTTCTACGGGGTCTGACGCTCAGTGGAACGA
AAACTCACGTTAAGGGATTTTGGTCATGAGATTATCAAAAAGGATCTTCACCTAGATCCTTTTAAATTAA
AAATGAAGTTTTAAATCAATCTAAAGTATATATGAGTAAACTTGGTCTGACAGTTACCAATGCTTAATCA
GTGAGGCACCTATCTCAGCGATCTGTCTATTTCGTTCATCCATAGTTGCCTGACTCCCCGTCGTGTAGAT
AACTACGATACGGGAGGGCTTACCATCTGGCCCCAGTGCTGCAATGATACCGCGAGACCCACGCTCACCG
GCTCCAGATTTATCAGCAATAAACCAGCCAGCCGGAAGGGCCGAGCGCAGAAGTGGTCCTGCAACTTTAT
CCGCCTCCATCCAGTCTATTAATTGTTGCCGGGAAGCTAGAGTAAGTAGTTCGCCAGTTAATAGTTTGCG
CAACGTTGTTGCCATTGCTGCAGGCATCGTGGTGTCACGCTCGTCGTTTGGTATGGCTTCATTCAGCTCC
GGTTCCCAACGATCAAGGCGAGTTACATGATCCCCCATGTTGTGCAAAAAAGCGGTTAGCTCCTTCGGTC
CTCCGATCGTTGTCAGAAGTAAGTTGGCCGCAGTGTTATCACTCATGGTTATGGCAGCACTGCATAATTC
TCTTACTGTCATGCCATCCGTAAGATGCTTTTCTGTGACTGGTGAGTACTCAACCAAGTCATTCTGAGAA
TAGTGTATGCGGCGACCGAGTTGCTCTTGCCCGGCGTCAACACGGGATAATACCGCGCCACATAGCAGAA
CTTTAAAAGTGCTCATCATTGGAAAACGTTCTTCGGGGCGAAAACTCTCAAGGATCTTACCGCTGTTGAG
ATCCAGTTCGATGTAACCCACTCGTGCACCCAACTGATCTTCAGCATCTTTTACTTTCACCAGCGTTTCT
GGGTGAGCAAAAACAGGAAGGCAAAATGCCGCAAAAAAGGGAATAAGGGCGACACGGAAATGTTGAATAC
TCATACTCTTCCTTTTTCAATATTATTGAAGCATTTATCAGGGTTATTGTCTCATGAGCGGATACATATT
TGAATGTATTTAGAAAAATAAACAAATAGGGGTTCCGCGCACATTTCCCCGAAAAGTGCCACCTGACGTC
TAAGAAACCATTATTATCATGACATTAACCTATAAAAATAGGCGTATCACGAGGCCCTTTCGTCTTCAAG
AA
