>Addgene plasmid #18898 | pET3a-Ub-K63R | addgene partial sequence | sequence record 24769 | T7 5'-TAATACGACTCACTATAGGG-3'
GGNTTCTCTGAATATTTTGTTTACTTTAAGAAGGAGATATACATATGCAGATCTTCGTCAAGACGTTAAC
CGGTAAAACCATAACTCTAGAAGTTGAACCATCCGATACCATCGAAAACGTTAAGGCTAAAATTCAAGAC
AAGGAAGGCATTCCACCTGATCAACAAAGATTGATCTTTGCCGGTAAGCAGCTCGAGGACGGTAGAACGC
TGTCTGATTACAACATTCAGCGGGAGTCGACCTTACATCTTGTCTTAAGACTAAGAGGTGGTTGAGGATC
CGGCTGCTAACAAAGCCCGAAAGGAAGCTGAGTTGGCTGCTGCCACCGCTGAGCAATAACTAGCATAACC
CCTTGGGGCCTCTAAACGGGTCTTGAGGGGTTTTTTGCTGAAAGGAGGAACTATATCCGGATATCCACAG
GACGGGTGTGGTCGCCATGATCGCGTAGTCGATAGTGGCTCCAAGTAGCGAAGCGAGCAGGACTGGGCGG
CGGCCAAAGCGGTCGGACAGTGCTCCGAGAACGGGTGCGCATAGAAATTGCATCAACGCATATAGCGCTA
GCAGCACGCCATAGTGACTGGCGATGCTGTCGGAATGGACGATATCCCGCAAGAGGCCCGGCAGTACCGG
CATAACCAAGCCTATGCCTACAGCATCCAGGGTGACGGTGCCGAGGANNCAAATGANCGCATTGTNAGAT
TTCATACACGGTGCCTGACTGCGTTAGCAATTTAACTGTGATAANCTACCGCATTAAAGCTTATCGATGA
TAAGCTGTCAACATGAGATTCTNGAGACGAAGGCCTCGTGATNNCCTATTN
