>Addgene plasmid #18898 | pET3a-Ub-K63R | addgene partial sequence | sequence record 24770 | T7-term
GCATACTCTTCGGGCTTGTAGCAGCCGGATCCTCAACCACCTCTTAGTCTTAAGACAAGATGTAAGGTCG
ACTCCCGCTGAATGTTGTAATCAGACAGCGTTCTACCGTCCTCGAGCTGCTTACCGGCAAAGATCAATCT
TTGTTGATCAGGTGGAATGCCTTCCTTGTCTTGAATTTTAGCCTTAACGTTTTCGATGGTATCGGATGGT
TCAACTTCTAGAGTTATGGTTTTACCGGTTAACGTCTTGACGAAGATCTGCATATGTATATCTCCTTCTT
AAAGTTAAACAAAATTATTTCTAGAGGGAAACCGTTGTGGTCTCCCTATAGTGAGTCGTATTAATTTCGC
GGGATCGAGATCTCGATCCTCTACGCCGGACGCATCGTGGCCGGCATCACCGGCGCCACAGGTGCGGTTG
CTGGCGCCTATATCGCCGACATCACCGATGGGGAAGATCGGGCTCGCCACTTCGGGCTCATGAGCGCTTG
TTTCGGCGTGGGTATGGTGGCAGGCCCCGTGGCCGGGGGACTGTTGGGCGCCATCTCCTTGCATGCACCA
TTCCTTGCGGCGGCGGTGCTCAACGGCCTCAACCTACTACTGGGCTGCTTCCTAATGCAGGAGTCGCATA
AGGGAGAGCGTCGACCGATGCCCTTGAGAGCCTTCAACCCAGTCAGCTCCTTCCGGTGGGCGCGGGGCAT
GACTATCGTCGCCGCACTTATGACTGTCTTCTTTATCATGCAACTCGTANGACAGGTGCCCGGCAGCGCT
CTGGGTCATTTTCNGCGAGAA
